>Addgene plasmid #128040 | pcDNA3 DSred express2 | addgene full sequence | sequence record 254863 | Addgene NGS Result
GACGGATCGGGAGATCTCCCGATCCCCTATGGTGCACTCTCAGTACAATCTGCTCTGATGCCGCATAGTT
AAGCCAGTATCTGCTCCCTGCTTGTGTGTTGGAGGTCGCTGAGTAGTGCGCGAGCAAAATTTAAGCTACA
ACAAGGCAAGGCTTGACCGACAATTGCATGAAGAATCTGCTTAGGGTTAGGCGTTTTGCGCTGCTTCGCG
ATGTACGGGCCAGATATACGCGTTGACATTGATTATTGACTAGTTATTAATAGTAATCAATTACGGGGTC
ATTAGTTCATAGCCCATATATGGAGTTCCGCGTTACATAACTTACGGTAAATGGCCCGCCTGGCTGACCG
CCCAACGACCCCCGCCCATTGACGTCAATAATGACGTATGTTCCCATAGTAACGCCAATAGGGACTTTCC
ATTGACGTCAATGGGTGGAGTATTTACGGTAAACTGCCCACTTGGCAGTACATCAAGTGTATCATATGCC
AAGTACGCCCCCTATTGACGTCAATGACGGTAAATGGCCCGCCTGGCATTATGCCCAGTACATGACCTTA
TGGGACTTTCCTACTTGGCAGTACATCTACGTATTAGTCATCGCTATTACCATGGTGATGCGGTTTTGGC
AGTACATCAATGGGCGTGGATAGCGGTTTGACTCACGGGGATTTCCAAGTCTCCACCCCATTGACGTCAA
TGGGAGTTTGTTTTGGCACCAAAATCAACGGGACTTTCCAAAATGTCGTAACAACTCCGCCCCATTGACG
CAAATGGGCGGTAGGCGTGTACGGTGGGAGGTCTATATAAGCAGAGCTCTCTGGCTAACTAGAGAACCCA
CTGCTTACTGGCTTATCGAAATTAATACGACTCACTATAGGGAGACCCAAGCTTGGTACCGAGCTCGGAT
CCGCCACCATGGATAGCACTGAGAACGTCATCAAGCCCTTCATGCGCTTCAAGGTGCACATGGAGGGCTC
CGTGAACGGCCACGAGTTCGAGATCGAGGGCGAGGGCGAGGGCAAGCCCTACGAGGGCACCCAGACCGCC
AAGCTGCAGGTGACCAAGGGCGGCCCCCTGCCCTTCGCCTGGGACATCCTGTCCCCCCAGTTCCAGTACG
GCTCCAAGGTGTACGTGAAGCACCCCGCCGACATCCCCGACTACAAGAAGCTGTCCTTCCCCGAGGGCTT
CAAGTGGGAGCGCGTGATGAACTTCGAGGACGGCGGCGTGGTGACCGTGACCCAGGACTCCTCCCTGCAG
GACGGCACCTTCATCTACCACGTGAAGTTCATCGGCGTGAACTTCCCCTCCGACGGCCCCGTAATGCAGA
AGAAGACTCTGGGCTGGGAGCCCTCCACCGAGCGCCTGTACCCCCGCGACGGCGTGCTGAAGGGCGAGAT
CCACAAGGCGCTGAAGCTGAAGGGCGGCGGCCACTACCTGGTGGAGTTCAAGTCAATCTACATGGCCAAG
AAGCCCGTGAAGCTGCCCGGCTACTACTACGTGGACTCCAAGCTGGACATCACCTCCCACAACGAGGACT
ACACCGTGGTGGAGCAGTACGAGCGCGCCGAGGCCCGCCACCACCTGTTCCAGGAATTCTGCAGATATCC
ATCACACTGGCGGCCGCTCGAGCATGCATCTAGAGGGCCCTATTCTATAGTGTCACCTAAATGCTAGAGC
TCGCTGATCAGCCTCGACTGTGCCTTCTAGTTGCCAGCCATCTGTTGTTTGCCCCTCCCCCGTGCCTTCC
TTGACCCTGGAAGGTGCCACTCCCACTGTCCTTTCCTAATAAAATGAGGAAATTGCATCGCATTGTCTGA
GTAGGTGTCATTCTATTCTGGGGGGTGGGGTGGGGCAGGACAGCAAGGGGGAGGATTGGGAAGACAATAG
CAGGCATGCTGGGGATGCGGTGGGCTCTATGGCTTCTGAGGCGGAAAGAACCAGCTGGGGCTCTAGGGGG
TATCCCC
[124 nt withheld, positions 1968-2091]
C
[91 nt withheld, positions 2093-2183]
A
[49 nt withheld, positions 2185-2233]
CCTTTGACGTTGGAGTCCACGTTCTTT
[37 nt withheld, positions 2261-2297]
ACCCTATCTCGGTCTATTCTTTTGATTTATAAGGGATTTTGCCGATTTCGGCCTATTGGTTAAAAAATGA
GCTGATTTAACAAAAATTTAACGCGAATTAATTCTGTGGAATGTGTGTCAGTTAGGGTGTGGAAAGTCCC
CAGGCTCCCCAGCAGGCAGAAGTATGCAAAGCATGCATCTCAATTAGTCAGCAACCAGGTGTGGAAAGTC
CCCAGGCTCCCCAGCAGGCAGAAGTATGCAAAGCATGCATCTCAATTAGTCAGCAACCATAGTCCCGCCC
CTAACTCCGCCCATCCCGCCCCTAACTCCGCCCAGTTCCGCCCATTCTCCGCCCCATGGCTGACTAATTT
TTTTTATTTATGCAGAGGCCGAGGCCGCCTCTGCCTCTGAGCTATTCCAGAAGTAGTGAGGAGGCTTTTT
TGGAGGCCTAGGCTTTTGCAAAAAGCTCCCGGGAGCTTGTATATCCATTTTCGGATCTGATCAAGAGACA
GGATGAGGATCGTTTCGCATGATTGAACAAGATGGATTGCACGCAGGTTCTCCGGCCGCTTGGGTGGAGA
GGCTATTCGGCTATGACTGGGCACAACAGACAATCGGCTGCTCTGATGCCGCCGTGTTCCGGCTGTCAGC
GCAGGGGCGCCCGGTTCTTTTTGTCAAGACCGACCTGTCCGGTGCCCTGAATGAACTGCAGGACGAGGCA
GCGCGGCTATCGTGGCTGGCCACGACGGGCGTTCCTTGCGCAGCTGTGCTCGACGTTGTCACTGAAGCGG
GAAGGGACTGGCTGCTATTGGGCGAAGTGCCGGGGCAGGATCTCCTGTCATCTCACCTTGCTCCTGCCGA
GAAAGTATCCATCATGGCTGATGCAATGCGGCGGCTGCATACGCTTGATCCGGCTACCTGCCCATTCGAC
CACCAAGCGAAACATCGCATCGAGCGAGCACGTACTCGGATGGAAGCCGGTCTTGTCGATCAGGATGATC
TGGACGAAGAGCATCAGGGGCTCGCGCCAGCCGAACTGTTCGCCAGGCTCAAGGCGCGCATGCCCGACGG
CGAGGATCTCGTCGTGACCCATGGCGATGCCTGCTTGCCGAATATCATGGTGGAAAATGGCCGCTTTTCT
GGATTCATCGACTGTGGCCGGCTGGGTGTGGCGGACCGCTATCAGGACATAGCGTTGGCTACCCGTGATA
TTGCTGAAGAGCTTGGCGGCGAATGGGCTGACCGCTTCCTCGTGCTTTACGGTATCGCCGCTCCCGATTC
GCAGCGCATCGCCTTCTATCGCCTTCTTGACGAGTTCTTCTGAGCGGGACTCTGGGGTTCGAAATGACCG
ACCAAGCGACGCCCAACCTGCCATCACGAGATTTCGATTCCACCGCCGCCTTCTATGAAAGGTTGGGCTT
CGGAATCGTTTTCCGGGACGCCGGCTGGATGATCCTCCAGCGCGGGGATCTCATGCTGGAGTTCTTCGCC
CACCCCAACTTGTTTATTGCAGCTTATAATGGTTACAAATAAAGCAATAGCATCACAAATTTCACAAATA
AAGCATTTTTTTCACTGCATTCTAGTTGTGGTTTGTCCAAACTCATCAATGTATCTTATCATGTCTGTAT
ACCGTCGACCTCTAGCTAGAGCTTGGCGTAATCATGGTCATAGCTGTTTCCTGTGTGAAATTGTTATCCG
CTCACAATTCCACACAACATACGAGCCGGAAGCATAAAGTGTAAAGCCTGGGGTGCCTAATGAGTGAGCT
AACTCACATTAATTGCGTTGCGCTCACTGCCCGCTTTCCAGTCGGGAAACCTGTCGTGCCAGCTGCATTA
ATGAATCGGCCAACGCGCGGGGAGAGGCGGTTTGCGTATTGGGCGCTCTTCCGCTTCCTCGCTCACTGAC
TCGCTGCGCTCGGTCGTTCGGCTGCGGCGAGCGGTATCAGCTCACTCAAAGGCGGTAATACGGTTATCCA
CAGAATCAGGGGATAACGCAGGAAAGAACATGTGAGCAAAAGGCCAGCAAAAGGCCAGGAACCGTAAAAA
GGCCGCGTTGCTGGCGTTTTTCCATAGGCTCCGCCCCCCTGACGAGCATCACAAAAATCGACGCTCAAGT
CAGAGGTGGCGAAACCCGACAGGACTATAAAGATACCAGGCGTTTCCCCCTGGAAGCTCCCTCGTGCGCT
CTCCTGTTCCGACCCTGCCGCTTACCGGATACCTGTCCGCCTTTCTCCCTTCGGGAAGCGTGGCGCTTTC
TCATAGCTCACGCTGTAGGTATCTCAGTTCGGTGTAGGTCGTTCGCTCCAAGCTGGGCTGTGTGCACGAA
CCCCCCGTTCAGCCCGACCGCTGCGCCTTATCCGGTAACTATCGTCTTGAGTCCAACCCGGTAAGACACG
ACTTATCGCCACTGGCAGCAGCCACTGGTAACAGGATTAGCAGAGCGAGGTATGTAGGCGGTGCTACAGA
GTTCTTGAAGTGGTGGCCTAACTACGGCTACACTAGAAGAACAGTATTTGGTATCTGCGCTCTGCTGAAG
CCAGTTACCTTCGGAAAAAGAGTTGGTAGCTCTTGATCCGGCAAACAAACCACCGCTGGTAGCGGTGGTT
TTTTTGTTTGCAAGCAGCAGATTACGCGCAGAAAAAAAGGATCTCAAGAAGATCCTTTGATCTTTTCTAC
GGGGTCTGACGCTCAGTGGAACGAAAACTCACGTTAAGGGATTTTGGTCATGAGATTATCAAAAAGGATC
TTCACCTAGATCCTTTTAAATTAAAAATGAAGTTTTAAATCAATCTAAAGTATATATGAGTAAACTTGGT
CTGACAGTTACCAATGCTTAATCAGTGAGGCACCTATCTCAGCGATCTGTCTATTTCGTTCATCCATAGT
TGCCTGACTCCCCGTCGTGTAGATAACTACGATACGGGAGGGCTTACCATCTGGCCCCAGTGCTGCAATG
ATACCGCGAGACCCACGCTCACCGGCTCCAGATTTATCAGCAATAAACCAGCCAGCCGGAAGGGCCGAGC
GCAGAAGTGGTCCTGCAACTTTATCCGCCTCCATCCAGTCTATTAATTGTTGCCGGGAAGCTAGAGTAAG
TAGTTCGCCAGTTAATAGTTTGCGCAACGTTGTTGCCATTGCTACAGGCATCGTGGTGTCACGCTCGTCG
TTTGGTATGGCTTCATTCAGCTCCGGTTCCCAACGATCAAGGCGAGTTACATGATCCCCCATGTTGTGCA
AAAAAGCGGTTAGCTCCTTCGGTCCTCCGATCGTTGTCAGAAGTAAGTTGGCCGCAGTGTTATCACTCAT
GGTTATGGCAGCACTGCATAATTCTCTTACTGTCATGCCATCCGTAAGATGCTTTTCTGTGACTGGTGAG
TACTCAACCAAGTCATTCTGAGAATAGTGTATGCGGCGACCGAGTTGCTCTTGCCCGGCGTCAATACGGG
ATAATACCGCGCCACATAGCAGAACTTTAAAAGTGCTCATCATTGGAAAACGTTCTTCGGGGCGAAAACT
CTCAAGGATCTTACCGCTGTTGAGATCCAGTTCGATGTAACCCACTCGTGCACCCAACTGATCTTCAGCA
TCTTTTACTTTCACCAGCGTTTCTGGGTGAGCAAAAACAGGAAGGCAAAATGCCGCAAAAAAGGGAATAA
GGGCGACACGGAAATGTTGAATACTCATACTCTTCCTTTTTCAATATTATTGAAGCATTTATCAGGGTTA
TTGTCTCATGAGCGGATACATATTTGAATGTATTTAGAAAAATAAACAAATAGGGGTTCCGCGCACATTT
CCCCGAAAAGTGCCACCTGACGTC
Features (pLannotate 1.2.2; 21 found; start..end, strand, type, name):
     28..80      -  misc_feature   bom (fragment): basis of mobility region from pBR322
    235..614     +  enhancer       CMV enhancer: human cytomegalovirus immediate early enhancer
    615..818     +  promoter       CMV promoter: human cytomegalovirus (CMV) immediate early promoter
    814..847     +  LTR            5' LTR (truncated) (fragment): truncated 5' long terminal repeat (LTR) from HIV-1
    863..881     +  promoter       T7 promoter: promoter for bacteriophage T7 RNA polymerase
    919..1593    +  CDS            DsRed-Express2: DsRed-Express2 is a basic (constitutively fluorescent) orange fluorescent protein published in 2008, derived from Discosoma sp.. It is reported to be a rapidly-maturing protein.
   1654..1672    -  promoter       SP6 promoter: promoter for bacteriophage SP6 RNA polymerase
   1698..1922    +  polyA_signal   bGH poly(A) signal: bovine growth hormone polyadenylation signal
   1926..1947    +  promoter       SV40 promoter (fragment): SV40 enhancer and early promoter
   1968..2396    +  rep_origin     f1 ori (sequence partly withheld): f1 bacteriophage origin of replication; arrow indicates direction of (+) strand synthesis
   2410..2739    +  promoter       SV40 promoter: SV40 enhancer and early promoter
   2806..3597    +  CDS            neo: KKA2_KLEPN - Also known as kan, nptII. Experimental evidence at protein level: Swiss-Prot protein existence level 1. Resistance to kanamycin, neomycin, paromomycin, ribostamycin, butirosin and gentamicin B. From Klebsiella pneumoniae.
   3621..3779    +  CDS            ble (fragment): BLE_KLEPN - Experimental evidence at protein level: Swiss-Prot protein existence level 1. Binding protein with a strong affinity to the bleomycin family of antibiotics. Binds to CL990; an antimitotic-antibiotic compound. From Klebsiella pneumoniae.
   3774..3895    +  polyA_signal   SV40 poly(A) signal: SV40 polyadenylation signal
   3968..3984    -  protein_bind   lac operator: The lac repressor binds to the lac operator to inhibit transcription in E. coli. This inhibition can be relieved by adding lactose or isopropyl-β-D-thiogalactopyranoside (IPTG). lac repressor encoded by lacI
   3992..4022    -  promoter       lac promoter: promoter for the E. coli lac operon
   4037..4058    -  protein_bind   CAP binding site: CAP binding activates transcription in the presence of cAMP. E. coli catabolite activator protein
   4071..4163    -  CDS            lacI (fragment): lac repressor; lacI; The lac repressor binds to the lac operator to inhibit transcription in E. coli. This inhibition can be relieved by adding lactose or isopropyl-β-D-thiogalactopyranoside (IPTG).
   4346..4934    -  rep_origin     ori: high-copy-number ColE1/pMB1/pBR322/pUC origin of replication
   5105..5965    -  CDS            AmpR: β-lactamase; bla; confers resistance to ampicillin, carbenicillin, and related antibiotics
   5966..6070    -  promoter       AmpR promoter: bla
