[The description below was written by a language model from this plasmid's Addgene catalogue record and pLannotate feature annotations shown in this document.]
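Description:
pcDNA3 DSred express2 is an empty mammalian expression backbone derived from pcDNA3, designed so that a gene of interest can be cloned in as a fusion carrying DsRed-Express2 at its N terminus. It has no insert of its own. In bacteria it replicates from a high-copy ColE1/pUC-type origin and is selected with ampicillin through the β-lactamase gene and its native promoter. An f1 origin is also present, which allows single-stranded DNA production. Small fragments annotated as bom, lac promoter/operator, CAP site, lacI, ble and a short HIV-1 LTR match appear to be backbone remnants or annotation artefacts rather than functional modules.

The expression cassette is driven by the human cytomegalovirus immediate early enhancer and promoter, followed by a T7 promoter, the DsRed-Express2 coding sequence, a short downstream interval, an inverted SP6 promoter and the bovine growth hormone polyadenylation signal. The gap between the fluorescent protein and the SP6 site is presumably where the cloning sites lie, although the record does not list the sites or the reading frame. DsRed-Express2 is a rapidly maturing, constitutively fluorescent Discosoma-derived protein, so fusions made in this vector can be followed by fluorescence in transfected cells, and the unmodified plasmid should express the fluorescent protein alone. The flanking T7 and SP6 promoters can serve for in vitro transcription or as sequencing primer sites. A separate SV40 early promoter drives the neo gene with an SV40 poly(A) signal, which permits G418 selection of stably transfected mammalian cells.
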