Addgene plasmid #128040: pcDNA3 DSred express2
Purpose: (Empty Backbone) Mammalian expression vector with N terminal DsRed express2
Depositing lab: Oskar Laur. Depositing organization: Emory University.
Backbone
  Vector backbone: pcdna3
  Vector type: Mammalian Expression
  Tag / fusion protein: DsRed Express2 (N terminal on backbone)
Growth in bacteria
  Bacterial resistance: Ampicillin, 100 μg/mL
  Growth temperature: 37°C
  Growth strain: DH5alpha
  Copy number: High Copy
Gene/Insert
  Gene/Insert name: None
  Tag / fusion protein: DsRed Express2 (N terminal on backbone)
Terms and licenses: Academic/Nonprofit Terms; Industry Terms: Not Available to Industry
How to cite: pcDNA3 DSred express2 was a gift from Oskar Laur (Addgene plasmid # 128040 ; http://n2t.net/addgene:128040 ; RRID:Addgene_128040)
